>Addgene plasmid #161886 | pDest-667 (attR4-attR3) | addgene full sequence | sequence record 327086 | Addgene NGS Result
CGCGGAACCCCTATTTGTTTATTTTTCTAAATACATTCAAATATGTATCCGCTCATGAGACAATAACCCT
GATAAATGCTTCAATAATATTGAAAAAGGAAGAGTATGAGTATTCAACATTTCCGTGTCGCCCTTATTCC
CTTTTTTGCGGCATTTTGCCTTCCTGTTTTTGCTCACCCAGAAACGCTGGTGAAAGTAAAAGATGCTGAA
GATCAGTTGGGTGCACGAGTGGGTTACATCGAACTGGATCTCAACAGCGGTAAGATCCTTGAGAGTTTTC
GCCCCGAAGAACGTTTTCCAATGATGAGCACTTTTAAAGTTCTGCTATGTGGCGCGGTATTATCCCGTAT
TGACGCCGGGCAAGAGCAACTCGGTCGCCGCATACACTATTCTCAGAATGACTTGGTTGAGTACTCACCA
GTCACAGAAAAGCATCTTACGGATGGCATGACAGTAAGAGAATTATGCAGTGCTGCCATAACCATGAGTG
ATAACACTGCGGCCAACTTACTTCTGACAACGATCGGAGGACCGAAGGAGCTAACCGCTTTTTTGCACAA
CATGGGGGATCATGTAACTCGCCTTGATCGTTGGGAACCGGAGCTGAATGAAGCCATACCAAACGACGAG
CGTGACACCACGATGCCTGTAGCAATGGCAACAACGTTGCGCAAACTATTAACTGGCGAACTACTTACTC
TAGCTTCCCGGCAACAATTAATAGACTGGATGGAGGCGGATAAAGTTGCAGGACCACTTCTGCGCTCGGC
CCTTCCGGCTGGCTGGTTTATTGCTGATAAATCTGGAGCCGGTGAGCGTGGGTCTCGCGGTATCATTGCA
GCACTGGGGCCAGATGGTAAGCCCTCCCGTATCGTAGTTATCTACACGACGGGGAGTCAGGCAACTATGG
ATGAACGAAATAGACAGATCGCTGAGATAGGTGCCTCACTGATTAAGCATTGGTAACTGTCAGACCAAGT
TTACTCATATATACTTTAGATTGATTTAAAACTTCATTTTTAATTTAAAAGGATCTAGGTGAAGATCCTT
TTTGATAATCTCATGACCAAAATCCCTTAACGTGAGTTTTCGTTCCACTGAGCGTCAGACCCCGTAGAAA
AGATCAAAGGATCTTCTTGAGATCCTTTTTTTCTGCGCGTAATCTGCTGCTTGCAAACAAAAAAACCACC
GCTACCAGCGGTGGTTTGTTTGCCGGATCAAGAGCTACCAACTCTTTTTCCGAAGGTAACTGGCTTCAGC
AGAGCGCAGATACCAAATACTGTTCTTCTAGTGTAGCCGTAGTTAGGCCACCACTTCAAGAACTCTGTAG
CACCGCCTACATACCTCGCTCTGCTAATCCTGTTACCAGTGGCTGCTGCCAGTGGCGATAAGTCGTGTCT
TACCGGGTTGGACTCAAGACGATAGTTACCGGATAAGGCGCAGCGGTCGGGCTGAACGGGGGGTTCGTGC
ACACAGCCCAGCTTGGAGCGAACGACCTACACCGAACTGAGATACCTACAGCGTGAGCTATGAGAAAGCG
CCACGCTTCCCGAAGGGAGAAAGGCGGACAGGTATCCGGTAAGCGGCAGGGTCGGAACAGGAGAGCGCAC
GAGGGAGCTTCCAGGGGGAAACGCCTGGTATCTTTATAGTCCTGTCGGGTTTCGCCACCTCTGACTTGAG
CGTCGATTTTTGTGATGCTCGTCAGGGGGGCGGAGCCTATGGAAAAACGCCAGCAACGCGGCCTTTTTAC
GGTTCCTGGCCTTTTGCTGGCCTTTTGCTCACATGTTCTTTCCTGCGTTATCCCCTGATTCTGTGGATAA
CCGTATTACCGCCTTTGAGTGAGCTGATACCGCTCGCCGCAGCCGAACGACCGAGCGCAGCGAGTCAGTG
AGCGAGGAAGCGGAAGAGCGCCCAATACGCAAACCGCCTCTCCCCGCGCGTTGGCCGATTCATTAATGCA
GCTGGCACGACAGGTTTCCCGACTGGAAAGCGGGCAGTGAGCGCAACGCAATTAATGTGAGTTAGCTCAC
TCATTAGGCACCCCAGGCTTTACACTTTATGCTTCCGGCTCGTATGTTGTGTGGAATTGTGAGCGGATAA
CAATTTCACACAGGAAACAGCTATGACCATGATTACGCCAAGCGCGCAATTAACCCTCACTAAAGGGAAC
AAAAGCTGGAGCTGCAAGCTTAATGTAGTCTTATGCAATACTCTTGTAGTCTTGCAACATGGTAACGATG
AGTTAGCAACATGCCTTACAAGGAGAGAAAAAGCACCGTGCATGCCGATTGGTGGAAGTAAGGTGGTACG
ATCGTGCCTTATTAGGAAGGCAACAGACGGGTCTGACATGGATTGGACGAACCACTGAATTGCCGCATTG
CAGAGATATTGTATTTAAGTGCCTAGCTCGATACATAAACGGGTCTCTCTGGTTAGACCAGATCTGAGCC
TGGGAGCTCTCTGGCTAACTAGGGAACCCACTGCTTAAGCCTCAATAAAGCTTGCCTTGAGTGCTTCAAG
TAGTGTGTGCCCGTCTGTTGTGTGACTCTGGTAACTAGAGATCCCTCAGACCCTTTTAGTCAGTGTGGAA
AATCTCTAGCAGTGGCGCCCGAACAGGGACTTGAAAGCGAAAGGGAAACCAGAGGAGCTCTCTCGACGCA
GGACTCGGCTTGCTGAAGCGCGCACGGCAAGAGGCGAGGGGCGGCGACTGGTGAGTACGCCAAAAATTTT
GACTAGCGGAGGCTAGAAGGAGAGAGATGGGTGCGAGAGCGTCAGTATTAAGCGGGGGAGAATTAGATCG
CGATGGGAAAAAATTCGGTTAAGGCCAGGGGGAAAGAAAAAATATAAATTAAAACATATAGTATGGGCAA
GCAGGGAGCTAGAACGATTCGCAGTTAATCCTGGCCTGTTAGAAACATCAGAAGGCTGTAGACAAATACT
GGGACAGCTACAACCATCCCTTCAGACAGGATCAGAAGAACTTAGATCATTATATAATACAGTAGCAACC
CTCTATTGTGTGCATCAAAGGATAGAGATAAAAGACACCAAGGAAGCTTTAGACAAGATAGAGGAAGAGC
AAAACAAAAGTAAGACCACCGCACAGCAAGCGGCCGCTGATCTTCAGACCTGGAGGAGGAGATATGAGGG
ACAATTGGAGAAGTGAATTATATAAATATAAAGTAGTAAAAATTGAACCATTAGGAGTAGCACCCACCAA
GGCAAAGAGAAGAGTGGTGCAGAGAGAAAAAAGAGCAGTGGGAATAGGAGCTTTGTTCCTTGGGTTCTTG
GGAGCAGCAGGAAGCACTATGGGCGCAGCGTCAATGACGCTGACGGTACAGGCCAGACAATTATTGTCTG
GTATAGTGCAGCAGCAGAACAATTTGCTGAGGGCTATTGAGGCGCAACAGCATCTGTTGCAACTCACAGT
CTGGGGCATCAAGCAGCTCCAGGCAAGAATCCTGGCTGTGGAAAGATACCTAAAGGATCAACAGCTCCTG
GGGATTTGGGGTTGCTCTGGAAAACTCATTTGCACCACTGCTGTGCCTTGGAATGCTAGTTGGAGTAATA
AATCTCTGGAACAGATTTGGAATCACACGACCTGGATGGAGTGGGACAGAGAAATTAACAATTACACAAG
CTTAATACACTCCTTAATTGAAGAATCGCAAAACCAGCAAGAAAAGAATGAACAAGAATTATTGGAATTA
GATAAATGGGCAAGTTTGTGGAATTGGTTTAACATAACAAATTGGCTGTGGTATATAAAATTATTCATAA
TGATAGTAGGAGGCTTGGTAGGTTTAAGAATAGTTTTTGCTGTACTTTCTATAGTGAATAGAGTTAGGCA
GGGATATTCACCATTATCGTTTCAGACCCACCTCCCAACCCCGAGGGGACCCGACAGGCCCGAAGGAATA
GAAGAAGAAGGTGGAGAGAGAGACAGAGACAGATCCATTCGATTAGTGAACGGATCTCGACGGTATCGGT
TAACTTTTAAAAGAAAAGGGGGGATTGGGGGGTACAGTGCAGGGGAAAGAATAGTAGACATAATAGCAAC
AGACATACAAACTAAAGAATTACAAAAACAAATTACAAAATTCAAAATTTTATCGTCCAGTGTGGTGGAA
TTCTGCAGATATCAACTTTGTATAGAAAAGTTGAACGAGAAACGTAAAATGATATAAATATCAATATATT
AAATTAGATTTTGCATAAAAAACAGACTACATAATACTGTAAAACACAACATATCCAGTCACTATGGTCG
ACCTGCAGACTGGCTGTGTATAAGGGAGCCTGACATTTATATTCCCCAGAACATCAGGTTAATGGCGTTT
TTGATGTCATTTTCGCGGTGGCTGAGATCAGCCACTTCTTCCCCGATAACGGAGACCGGCACACTGGCCA
TATCGGTGGTCATCATGCGCCAGCTTTCATCCCCGATATGCACCACCGGGTAAAGTTCACGGGGGACTTT
ATCTGACAGCAGACGTGCACTGGCCAGGGGGATCACCATCCGTCGCCCGGGCGTGTCAATAATATCACTC
TGTACATCCACAAACAGACGATAACGGCTCTCTCTTTTATAGGTGTAAACCTTAAACTGCATTTCACCAG
CCCCTGTTCTCGTCGGCAAAAGAGCCGTTCATTTCAATAAACCGGGCGACCTCAGCCATCCCTTCCTGAT
TTTCCGCTTTCCAGCGTTCGGCACGCAGACGACGGGCTTCATTCTGCATGGTTGTGCTTACCGAACCGGA
GATATTGACATCATATATGCCTTGAGCAACTGATAGCTGTCGCTGTCAACTGTCACTGTAATACGCTGCT
TCATAGCATACCTCTTTTTGACATACTTCGGGTATACATATCAGTATATATTCTTATACCGCAAAAATCA
GCGCGCAAATACGCATACTGTTATCTGGCTTTTAGTAAGCCGGATCCTCTAGATTACGCCCCGCCTGCCA
CTCATCGCAGTACTGTTGTAATTCATTAAGCATTCTGCCGACATGGAAGCCATCACAAACGGCATGATGA
ACCTGAATCGCCAGCGGCATCAGCACCTTGTCGCCTTGCGTATAATATTTGCCCATGGTGAAAACGGGGG
CGAAGAAGTTGTCCATATTGGCCACGTTTAAATCAAAACTGGTGAAACTCACCCAGGGATTGGCTGAGAC
GAAAAACATATTCTCAATAAACCCTTTAGGGAAATAGGCCAGGTTTTCACCGTAACACGCCACATCTTGC
GAATATATGTGTAGAAACTGCCGGAAATCGTCGTGGTATTCACTCCAGAGCGATGAAAACGTTTCAGTTT
GCTCATGGAAAACGGTGTAACAAGGGTGAACACTATCCCATATCACCAGCTCACCGTCTTTCATTGCCAT
ACGGAATTCCGGATGAGCATTCATCAGGCGGGCAAGAATGTGAATAAAGGCCGGATAAAACTTGTGCTTA
TTTTTCTTTACGGTCTTTAAAAAGGCCGTAATATCCAGCTGAACGGTCTGGTTATAGGTACATTGAGCAA
CTGACTGAAATGCCTCAAAATGTTCTTTACGATGCCATTGGGATATATCAACGGTGGTATATCCAGTGAT
TTTTTTCTCCATTTTAGCTTCCTTAGCTCCTGAAAATCTCGACGGATCCTAACTCAAAATCCACACATTA
TACGAGCCGGAAGCATAAAGTGTAAAGCCTGGGGTGCCTAATGCGGCCGCCATAGTGACTGGATATGTTG
TGTTTTACAGTATTATGTAGTCTGTTTTTTATGCAAAATCTAATTTAATATATTGATATTTATATCATTT
TACGTTTCTCGTTCAACTTTATTATACATAGTTGATATCCAGCACAGTGGCGGCCGCTCGACAATCAACC
TCTGGATTACAAAATTTGTGAAAGATTGACTGGTATTCTTAACTATGTTGCTCCTTTTACGCTATGTGGA
TACGCTGCTTTAATGCCTTTGTATCATGCTATTGCTTCCCGTATGGCTTTCATTTTCTCCTCCTTGTATA
AATCCTGGTTGCTGTCTCTTTATGAGGAGTTGTGGCCCGTTGTCAGGCAACGTGGCGTGGTGTGCACTGT
GTTTGCTGACGCAACCCCCACTGGTTGGGGCATTGCCACCACCTGTCAGCTCCTTTCCGGGACTTTCGCT
TTCCCCCTCCCTATTGCCACGGCGGAACTCATCGCCGCCTGCCTTGCCCGCTGCTGGACAGGGGCTCGGC
TGTTGGGCACTGACAATTCCGTGGTGTTGTCGGGGAAGCTGACGTCCTTTCCATGGCTGCTCGCCTGTGT
TGCCACCTGGATTCTGCGCGGGACGTCCTTCTGCTACGTCCCTTCGGCCCTCAATCCAGCGGACCTTCCT
TCCCGCGGCCTGCTGCCGGCTCTGCGGCCTCTTCCGCGTCTTCGCCTTCGCCCTCAGACGAGTCGGATCT
CCCTTTGGGCCGCCTCCCCGCCTGGAATTCTACCGGGTAGGGGAGGCGCTTTTCCCAAGGCAGTCTGGAG
CATGCGCTTTAGCAGCCCCGCTGGGCACTTGGCGCTACACAAGTGGCCTCTGGCCTCGCACACATTCCAC
ATCCACCGGTAGGCGCCAACCGGCTCCGTTCTTTGGTGGCCCCTTCGCGCCACCTTCTACTCCTCCCCTA
GTCAGGAAGTTCCCCCCCGCCCCGCAGCTCGCGTCGTGCAGGACGTGACAAATGGAAGTAGCACGTCTCA
CTAGTCTCGTGCAGATGGACAGCACCGCTGAGCAATGGAAGCGGGTAGGCCTTTGGGGCAGCGGCCAATA
GCAGCTTTGCTCCTTCGCTTTCTGGGCTCAGAGGCTGGGAAGGGGTGGGTCCGGGGGCGGGCTCAGGGGC
GGGGCGGGCGCCCGAAGGTCCTCCGGAGGCCCGGCATTCTGCACGCTTCAAAAGCGCACGTCTGCCGCGC
TGTTCTCCTCTTCCTCATCTCCGGGCCTTTCGACCTGCAGCCCAAGCTTACCATGACCGAGTACAAGCCC
ACGGTGCGCCTCGCCACCCGCGACGACGTCCCCAGGGCCGTACGCACCCTCGCCGCCGCGTTCGCCGACT
ACCCCGCCACGCGCCACACCGTCGATCCGGACCGCCACATCGAGCGGGTCACCGAGCTGCAAGAACTCTT
CCTCACGCGCGTCGGGCTCGACATCGGCAAGGTGTGGGTCGCGGACGACGGCGCCGCGGTGGCGGTCTGG
ACCACGCCGGAGAGCGTCGAAGCGGGGGCGGTGTTCGCCGAGATCGGCCCGCGCATGGCCGAGTTGAGCG
GTTCCCGGCTGGCCGCGCAGCAACAGATGGAAGGCCTCCTGGCGCCGCACCGGCCCAAGGAGCCCGCGTG
GTTCCTGGCCACCGTCGGCGTCTCGCCCGACCACCAGGGCAAGGGTCTGGGCAGCGCCGTCGTGCTCCCC
GGAGTGGAGGCGGCCGAGCGCGCCGGGGTGCCCGCCTTCCTGGAGACCTCCGCGCCCCGCAACCTCCCCT
TCTACGAGCGGCTCGGCTTCACCGTCACCGCCGACGTCGAGGTGCCCGAAGGACCGCGCACCTGGTGCAT
GACCCGCAAGCCCGGTGCCTGACGCCCGCCCCACGACCCGCAGCGCCCGACCGAAAGGAGCGCACGACCC
CATGCATCTCGAGGGCCCGGTACCTTTAAGACCAATGACTTACAAGGCAGCTGTAGATCTTAGCCACTTT
TTAAAAGAAAAGGGGGGACTGGAAGGGCTAGCTCACTCCCAACGAAGACAAGATCTGCTTTTTGCTTGTA
CTGGGTCTCTCTGGTTAGACCAGATCTGAGCCTGGGAGCTCTCTGGCTAACTAGGGAACCCACTGCTTAA
GCCTCAATAAAGCTTGCCTTGAGTGCTTCAAGTAGTGTGTGCCCGTCTGTTGTGTGACTCTGGTAACTAG
AGATCCCTCAGACCCTTTTAGTCAGTGTGGAAAATCTCTAGCAGTAGTAGTTCATGTCATCTTATTATTC
AGTATTTATAACTTGCAAAGAAATGAATATCAGAGAGTGAGAGGAACTTGTTTATTGCAGCTTATAATGG
TTACAAATAAAGCAATAGCATCACAAATTTCACAAATAAAGCATTTTTTTCACTGCATTCTAGTTGTGGT
TTGTCCAAACTCATCAATGTATCTTATCATGTCTGGCTCTAGCTATCCCGCCCCTAACTCCGCCCATCCC
GCCCCTAACTCCGCCCAGTTCCGCCCATTCTCCGCCCCATGGCTGACTAATTTTTTTTATTTATGCAGAG
GCCGAGGCCGCCTCGGCCTCTGAGCTATTCCAGAAGTAGTGAGGAGGCTTTTTTGGAGGCCTAGGGACGT
ACCCAATTCGCCCTATAGTGAGTCGTATTACGCGCGCTCACTGGCCGTCGTTTTACAACGTCGTGACTGG
GAAAACCCTGGCGTTACCCAACTTAATCGCCTTGCAGCACATCCCCCTTTCGCCAGCTGGCGTAATAGCG
AAGAGGCCCGCACCGATCGCCCTTCCCAACAGTTGCGCAGCCTGAATGGCGAATGGG
[124 nt withheld, positions 8528-8651]
C
[91 nt withheld, positions 8653-8743]
A
[49 nt withheld, positions 8745-8793]
CCTTTGACGTTGGAGTCCACGTTCTTT
[37 nt withheld, positions 8821-8857]
ACCCTATCTCGGTCTATTCTTTTGATTTATAAGGGATTTTGCCGATTTCGGCCTATTGGTTAAAAAATGA
GCTGATTTAACAAAAATTTAACGCGAATTTTAACAAAATATTAACGCTTACAATTTAGGTGGCACTTTTC
GGGGAAATGTG
Features (pLannotate 1.2.2; 33 found; start..end, strand, type, name):
      1..105     +  promoter       AmpR promoter: bla
    106..966     +  CDS            AmpR: β-lactamase; bla; confers resistance to ampicillin, carbenicillin, and related antibiotics
   1137..1725    +  rep_origin     ori: high-copy-number ColE1/pMB1/pBR322/pUC origin of replication
   1908..2000    +  CDS            lacI (fragment): lac repressor; lacI; The lac repressor binds to the lac operator to inhibit transcription in E. coli. This inhibition can be relieved by adding lactose or isopropyl-β-D-thiogalactopyranoside (IPTG).
   2013..2034    +  protein_bind   CAP binding site: CAP binding activates transcription in the presence of cAMP. E. coli catabolite activator protein
   2049..2079    +  promoter       lac promoter: promoter for the E. coli lac operon
   2087..2103    +  protein_bind   lac operator: The lac repressor binds to the lac operator to inhibit transcription in E. coli. This inhibition can be relieved by adding lactose or isopropyl-β-D-thiogalactopyranoside (IPTG). lac repressor encoded by lacI
   2148..2166    +  promoter       T3 promoter: promoter for bacteriophage T3 RNA polymerase
   2194..2420    +  promoter       RSV promoter: Rous sarcoma virus enhancer/promoter
   2421..2601    +  LTR            5' LTR (truncated): truncated 5' long terminal repeat (LTR) from HIV-1
   2648..2773    +  misc_feature   HIV-1 Ψ: packaging signal of human immunodeficiency virus type 1
   2757..3120    +  CDS            HIV-1 gag (fragment): gag protein from human immunodeficiency virus 1; gag
   3266..3499    +  misc_feature   RRE: The Rev response element (RRE) of HIV-1 allows for Rev-dependent mRNA export from the nucleus to the cytoplasm.
   3876..3976    +  CDS            Rev (fragment): human immunodeficiency virus 1 (HIV-1) Rev protein; rev; enhances nuclear export of unspliced and incompletely spliced viral mRNAs
   3995..4111    +  misc_feature   cPPT/CTS: central polypurine tract and central termination sequence of HIV-1
   4143..4163    +  protein_bind   attB4: mutant version of attB; core recombination site for the Gateway® BP reaction BP Clonase™
   4147..4266    +  protein_bind   attR1: mutant version of attR; recombination site for the Gateway® LR reaction LR Clonase™
   4307..4612    -  CDS            ccdB: CcdB, a bacterial toxin that poisons DNA gyrase; ccdB; Plasmids containing the ccdB gene cannot be propagated in standard E. coli strains.
   4617..4775    -  CDS            ccdA (fragment): CCDA_ECO57 - Also known as H, letA. Experimental evidence at protein level: Swiss-Prot protein existence level 1. Antitoxin component of a type II toxin-antitoxin (TA) system which inhibits the post-segregational killing (PSK) of plasmid-free cells, also referred to as a plasmid addiction system. Binds to and blocks the activity of CcdB; will also remove bound CcdB protein from the CcdB-GyrA complex by forming a CcdA-CcdB complex, a process termed rejuvenation. Functions as a transcriptional corepressor for the ccdAB operon, repression also requires CcdB (By similarity). From Escherichia coli
   4932..5612    -  CDS            CmR: chloramphenicol acetyltransferase confers resistance to chloramphenicol
   5613..5642    -  promoter       cat promoter (fragment): promoter of the E. coli cat gene encoding chloramphenicol acetyltransferase
   5666..5696    -  promoter       lac UV5 promoter: E. coli lac promoter with an "up" mutation
   5721..5844    -  protein_bind   attR3: mutant version of attR; recombination site for the Gateway® LR reaction LR Clonase™
   5873..6461    +  misc_feature   WPRE: woodchuck hepatitis virus posttranscriptional regulatory element
   6475..6962    +  promoter       PGK promoter: mouse phosphoglycerate kinase 1 promoter
   6983..7582    +  CDS            PuroR: puromycin N-acetyltransferase; pac from Streptomyces alboniger; confers resistance to puromycin
   7650..7787    +  CDS            nef (fragment): NEF_HV1LA - Experimental evidence at protein level: Swiss-Prot protein existence level 1. Extracellular Nef protein targets CD4(+) T-lymphocytes for apoptosis by interacting with CXCR4 surface receptors. From Human immunodeficiency virus type 1 group M subtype B (isolate Lai) (HIV-1).
   7773..7953    +  LTR            5' LTR (truncated): truncated 5' long terminal repeat (LTR) from HIV-1
   8025..8146    +  polyA_signal   SV40 poly(A) signal: SV40 polyadenylation signal
   8186..8321    +  rep_origin     SV40 ori: SV40 origin of replication
   8342..8360    -  promoter       T7 promoter: promoter for bacteriophage T7 RNA polymerase
   8368..8523    +  CDS            lacZα (fragment): LacZα fragment of β-galactosidase; lacZ fragment
   8528..8956    +  rep_origin     f1 ori (sequence partly withheld): f1 bacteriophage origin of replication; arrow indicates direction of (+) strand synthesis
