[The description below was written by a language model from this plasmid's Addgene catalogue record and pLannotate feature annotations shown in this document.]
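Description:
pDest-667 (attR4-attR3) is an empty lentiviral destination vector built on the pFUGW backbone for Multisite Gateway cloning, about 9 kb in the sequenced record. In bacteria it replicates from a high-copy ColE1/pUC-type origin and carries ampicillin resistance on the backbone, along with an f1 origin and leftover lac/lacZα, T3 and T7 promoter elements from the parental cloning vector. The Gateway cassette adds chloramphenicol resistance and the ccdB gyrase toxin gene. This explains the dual antibiotic selection and the need for a ccdB-tolerant strain such as DB3.1.

The lentiviral unit follows a third-generation-style layout. An RSV promoter drives a truncated HIV-1 5' LTR, followed by the Ψ packaging signal with a gag fragment, the RRE for Rev-dependent nuclear export, and the cPPT/CTS. Next comes the Gateway cassette, bounded by an attR4-type site (the automated annotation calls it attB4/attR1) and attR3. An LR reaction with compatible entry clones replaces the ccdB/CmR region with the assembled elements, and loss of ccdB provides counterselection for recombinants.

No promoter is annotated upstream of the cassette, so the promoter for the gene of interest presumably has to be supplied as one of the entry modules, although the record does not say so. Downstream lie a WPRE, which enhances transcript expression, and a mouse PGK promoter driving puromycin N-acetyltransferase for selection of transduced mammalian cells. These are followed by the truncated 3' LTR, an SV40 poly(A) signal and an SV40 origin. The vector is intended for combinatorial assembly of multi-part expression clones that are then packaged into lentivirus.
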