Addgene plasmid #161886: pDest-667 (attR4-attR3)
Purpose: (Empty Backbone) Multisite Gateway (attR4-attR3) vector for lentivirus production
Depositing lab: Dominic Esposito. Depositing organization: National Cancer Institute (NCI). Publication: Combinatorial assembly of clone libraries using site-specific recombination. Wall VE, Garvey LA, Mehalko JL, Procter LV, Esposito D. Methods Mol Biol. 2014;1116:193-208. doi: 10.1007/978-1-62703-764-8_14. PubMed 24395366.
Backbone
  Vector backbone: pFUGW
  Vector type: Lentiviral
  Selectable markers: Puromycin
Growth in bacteria
  Bacterial resistance: Chloramphenicol and Ampicillin, 25 & 100 μg/mL
  Growth temperature: 30°C
  Growth strain: DB3.1
  Copy number: High Copy
Gene/Insert
  Gene/Insert name: None
Terms and licenses: Academic/Nonprofit Terms; Industry Terms: Not Available to Industry
How to cite: pDest-667 (attR4-attR3) was a gift from Dominic Esposito (Addgene plasmid # 161886 ; http://n2t.net/addgene:161886 ; RRID:Addgene_161886)
